Addgene plasmid #147098: pCIneo-lambdaN-HA-HsRCK_1-295_O
Purpose: Mammalian Expression of HsRck_1-295
Depositing lab: Elisa Izaurralde. Depositing organization: Max Planck Institute for Developmental Biology. Publication: A DDX6-CNOT1 complex and W-binding pockets in CNOT9 reveal direct links between miRNA target recognition and silencing. Chen Y, Boland A, Kuzuoglu-Ozturk D, Bawankar P, Loh B, Chang CT, Weichenrieder O, Izaurralde E. Mol Cell. 2014 Jun 5;54(5):737-50. doi: 10.1016/j.molcel.2014.03.034. Epub 2014 Apr 24. PubMed 24768540.
Backbone
  Vector backbone: pCI-neo
  Vector type: Mammalian Expression
Growth in bacteria
  Bacterial resistance: Ampicillin, 100 μg/mL
  Growth temperature: 37°C
  Growth strain: DH5alpha
  Copy number: High Copy
Gene/Insert
  Gene/Insert name: HsRck_1-295 (alt name: DDX6)
  Species: H. sapiens (human)
  Entrez Gene: DDX6 (a.k.a. HLR2, IDDILF, P54, RCK, Rck/p54)
  Cloning method: Unknown
Terms and licenses: Academic/Nonprofit Terms; Industry Terms: Not Available to Industry
Depositor comments: ORF extracted from Uni Prot.: P26196. Plasmids from this collection were made available to the research community and donated after the lab closed. Please note that the sequence provided by the depositing laboratory may be theoretical/predicted or based on Sanger sequencing results. There may be discrepancies between sequencing results obtained by Addgene and the depositor sequence. If an Addgene verified sequence is not available, please contact before placing your order to request that our lab fully sequence the plasmid.
How to cite: pCIneo-lambdaN-HA-HsRCK_1-295_O was a gift from Elisa Izaurralde (Addgene plasmid # 147098 ; http://n2t.net/addgene:147098 ; RRID:Addgene_147098)
