[The description below was written by a language model from this plasmid's Addgene catalogue record and pLannotate feature annotations shown in this document.]
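Description:
pCIneo-lambdaN-HA-HsRCK_1-295_O is a 6.4 kb mammalian expression plasmid built on the pCI-neo backbone. It encodes an N-terminal fragment (residues 1–295) of the human DEAD-box helicase DDX6, also known as RCK or p54. In bacteria it replicates from a high-copy ColE1/pUC-type origin and is selected with ampicillin through the β-lactamase gene. An f1 origin is also present, which can support single-stranded DNA production. For mammalian cells, a separate cassette places the neomycin phosphotransferase gene under the SV40 enhancer/early promoter with a synthetic poly(A) signal, allowing G418 selection of stable transfectants.

The expression unit is driven by the human CMV immediate-early enhancer and promoter, followed by the chimeric β-globin/immunoglobulin intron that typically improves transcript processing and expression, and it ends at an SV40 poly(A) signal. The open reading frame begins with a short fragment of the bacteriophage lambda N protein. This is followed by HA epitope sequence (annotated as a fragment of a 3xHA tag, its length consistent with a single copy) and then the DDX6 1–295 coding region, which the depositor derived from the UniProt entry. The lambda N peptide is the part of the N protein that binds BoxB RNA hairpins, so such fusions are typically used to tether a protein to a BoxB-containing reporter mRNA and test its effect on translation or stability. The HA tag allows detection or immunoprecipitation. The record states the purpose only as mammalian expression of this fragment. The associated publication concerns a DDX6–CNOT1 complex and miRNA-mediated silencing. T7 and T3 promoters flank the insert. The depositor sequence may be theoretical rather than fully verified.
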