Features (pLannotate 1.2.2; 21 found; start..end, strand, type, name):
    140..517     +  enhancer       CMV enhancer: human cytomegalovirus immediate early enhancer
    518..729     +  promoter       CMV promoter: human cytomegalovirus (CMV) immediate early promoter
    890..1022    +  intron         chimeric intron: chimera between introns from human β-globin and immunoglobulin heavy chain genes
   1067..1085    +  promoter       T7 promoter: promoter for bacteriophage T7 RNA polymerase
   1095..1169    +  CDS            N (fragment): REGN_LAMBD - Experimental evidence at protein level: Swiss-Prot protein existence level 1. Plays a role as a transcriptional antitermination factor that allows the virus to initiate its lytic phase. Activates expression of the delayed viral early genes by modifying host RNA polymerase (RNAP) into a form that is resistant to termination signals. This antitermination function requires the host NusA protein which serves to stabilize the interaction between antitermination protein N and host RNA polymerase. From Escherichia phage lambda (Bacteriophage lambda).
   1176..1202    +  CDS            3xHA (fragment): three tandem HA epitope tags
   1206..2090    +  CDS            DDX6 (fragment): DDX6_HUMAN - Also known as HLR2, RCK. Experimental evidence at protein level: Swiss-Prot protein existence level 1. Essential for the formation of P-bodies, cytosolic membrane- less ribonucleoprotein granules involved in RNA metabolism through the coordinated storage of mRNAs encoding regulatory functions (PubMed:25995375, PubMed:27342281, PubMed:31422817). Plays a role in P- bodies to coordinate the storage of translationally inactive mRNAs in the cytoplasm and prevent their degradation (PubMed:27342281). In the process of mRNA degradation, plays a role in mRNA decapping (PubMed:16364915). Bl
   2105..2122    -  promoter       T3 promoter (fragment): promoter for bacteriophage T3 RNA polymerase
   2140..2261    -  polyA_signal   SV40 poly(A) signal: SV40 polyadenylation signal
   2284..2352    -  CDS            large T antigen (fragment): large T antigen from SV40 (simian virus 40)
   2376..2443    +  CDS            lacZα (fragment): LacZα fragment of β-galactosidase; lacZ fragment
   2447..2875    +  rep_origin     f1 ori (sequence partly withheld): f1 bacteriophage origin of replication; arrow indicates direction of (+) strand synthesis
   2903..2954    -  misc_feature   bom (fragment): basis of mobility region from pBR322
   3019..3376    +  promoter       SV40 promoter: SV40 enhancer and early promoter
   3427..4218    +  CDS            neo: KKA2_KLEPN - Also known as kan, nptII. Experimental evidence at protein level: Swiss-Prot protein existence level 1. Resistance to kanamycin, neomycin, paromomycin, ribostamycin, butirosin and gentamicin B. From Klebsiella pneumoniae.
   4285..4333    +  polyA_signal   poly(A) signal: synthetic polyadenylation signal
   4353..4407    -  misc_feature   bom (fragment): basis of mobility region from pBR322
   4509..4544    -  CDS            rop (fragment): Rop protein, which maintains plasmids at low copy number; rop
   4639..4743    +  promoter       AmpR promoter: bla
   4744..5604    +  CDS            AmpR: β-lactamase; bla; confers resistance to ampicillin, carbenicillin, and related antibiotics
   5775..6363    +  rep_origin     ori: high-copy-number ColE1/pMB1/pBR322/pUC origin of replication
>Addgene plasmid #147098 | pCIneo-lambdaN-HA-HsRCK_1-295_O | depositor full sequence | sequence record 289545 | Full Sequence
TCAATATTGGCCATTAGCCATATTATTCATTGGTTATATAGCATAAATCAATATTGGCTATTGGCCATTG
CATACGTTGTATCTATATCATAATATGTACATTTATATTGGCTCATGTCCAATATGACCGCCATGTTGGC
ATTGATTATTGACTAGTTATTAATAGTAATCAATTACGGGGTCATTAGTTCATAGCCCATATATGGAGTT
CCGCGTTACATAACTTACGGTAAATGGCCCGCCTGGCTGACCGCCCAACGACCCCCGCCCATTGACGTCA
ATAATGACGTATGTTCCCATAGTAACGCCAATAGGGACTTTCCATTGACGTCAATGGGTGGAGTATTTAC
GGTAAACTGCCCACTTGGCAGTACATCAAGTGTATCATATGCCAAGTCCGCCCCCTATTGACGTCAATGA
CGGTAAATGGCCCGCCTGGCATTATGCCCAGTACATGACCTTACGGGACTTTCCTACTTGGCAGTACATC
TACGTATTAGTCATCGCTATTACCATGGTGATGCGGTTTTGGCAGTACACCAATGGGCGTGGATAGCGGT
TTGACTCACGGGGATTTCCAAGTCTCCACCCCATTGACGTCAATGGGAGTTTGTTTTGGCACCAAAATCA
ACGGGACTTTCCAAAATGTCGTAACAACTGCGATCGCCCGCCCCGTTGACGCAAATGGGCGGTAGGCGTG
TACGGTGGGAGGTCTATATAAGCAGAGCTCGTTTAGTGAACCGTCAGATCACTAGAAGCTTTATTGCGGT
AGTTTATCACAGTTAAATTGCTAACGCAGTCAGTGCTTCTGACACAACAGTCTCGAACTTAAGCTGCAGT
GACTCTCTTAAGGTAGCCTTGCAGAAGTTGGTCGTGAGGCACTGGGCAGGTAAGTATCAAGGTTACAAGA
CAGGTTTAAGGAGACCAATAGAAACTGGGCTTGTCGAGACAGAGAAGACTCTTGCGTTTCTGATAGGCAC
CTATTGGTCTTACTGACATCCACTTTGCCTTTCTCTCCACAGGTGTCCACTCCCAGTTCAATTACAGCTC
TTAAGGCTAGAGTACTTAATACGACTCACTATAGGCTAGCCACCATGGACGCACAAACACGACGACGTGA
GCGTCGCGCTGAGAAACAAGCTCAATGGAAAGCTGCAAACCCACCGCTCGAGGCTTACCCATACGATGTT
CCAGATTACGCTCCTATGGGTCTGTCCAGTCAAAATGGTCAGCTGAGAGGCCCTGTGAAACCCACTGGTG
GCCCTGGAGGAGGGGGCACACAGACACAGCAACAGATGAACCAGCTGAAAAACACCAACACAATCAATAA
TGGCACTCAGCAGCAAGCACAGAGTATGACCACCACTATTAAACCTGGTGATGACTGGAAAAAGACTTTA
AAACTCCCTCCAAAGGATCTAAGAATCAAAACTTCGGATGTGACCTCCACAAAAGGAAATGAGTTTGAAG
ATTACTGTTTGAAACGGGAGTTACTGATGGGAATTTTTGAAATGGGCTGGGAAAAGCCATCTCCTATTCA
GGAGGAGAGCATTCCCATTGCTTTATCTGGTAGGGATATCTTAGCTAGAGCAAAAAATGGAACAGGCAAG
AGCGGTGCCTACCTCATTCCCTTACTTGAACGGCTAGACCTGAAGAAGGACAATATACAAGCAATGGTGA
TTGTTCCCACTAGAGAACTTGCTCTACAGGTCAGTCAAATTTGCATCCAGGTCAGCAAACACATGGGAGG
GGCCAAAGTGATGGCAACCACAGGAGGAACCAATTTACGAGATGACATAATGAGGCTTGATGATACAGTG
CACGTGGTGATTGCTACCCCTGGGAGAATCCTGGATCTTATTAAGAAAGGAGTAGCAAAGGTTGATCATG
TCCAGATGATAGTATTGGATGAGGCAGATAAGTTGCTGTCACAGGATTTTGTGCAGATAATGGAGGATAT
TATTCTCACGCTACCTAAAAACAGGCAGATTTTACTATATTCCGCTACTTTCCCTCTTAGTGTACAGAAG
TTCATGAATTCCCATTTGCAGAAACCCTATGAGATTAACCTGATGGAGGAACTAACTCTGTAAGCGGCCG
CTTCCCTTTAGTGAGGGTTAATGCTTCGAGCAGACATGATAAGATACATTGATGAGTTTGGACAAACCAC
AACTAGAATGCAGTGAAAAAAATGCTTTATTTGTGAAATTTGTGATGCTATTGCTTTATTTGTAACCATT
ATAAGCTGCAATAAACAAGTTAACAACAACAATTGCATTCATTTTATGTTTCAGGTTCAGGGGGAGATGT
GGGAGGTTTTTTAAAGCAAGTAAAACCTCTACAAATGTGGTAAAATCCGATAAGGATCGATCCGGGCTGG
CGTAATAGCGAAGAGGCCCGCACCGATCGCCCTTCCCAACAGTTGCGCAGCCTGAATGGCGAATGG
[124 nt withheld, positions 2447-2570]
C
[91 nt withheld, positions 2572-2662]
A
[49 nt withheld, positions 2664-2712]
CCTTTGACGTTGGAGTCCACGTTCTTT
[37 nt withheld, positions 2740-2776]
ACCCTATCTCGGTCTATTCTTTTGATTTATAAGGGATTTTGCCGATTTCGGCCTATTGGTTAAAAAATGA
GCTGATTTAACAAAAATTTAACGCGAATTTTAACAAAATATTAACGCTTACAATTTCCTGATGCGGTATT
TTCTCCTTACGCATCTGTGCGGTATTTCACACCGCATACGCGGATCTGCGCAGCACCATGGCCTGAAATA
ACCTCTGAAAGAGGAACTTGGTTAGGTACCTTCTGAGGCGGAAAGAACCAGCTGTGGAATGTGTGTCAGT
TAGGGTGTGGAAAGTCCCCAGGCTCCCCAGCAGGCAGAAGTATGCAAAGCATGCATCTCAATTAGTCAGC
AACCAGGTGTGGAAAGTCCCCAGGCTCCCCAGCAGGCAGAAGTATGCAAAGCATGCATCTCAATTAGTCA
GCAACCATAGTCCCGCCCCTAACTCCGCCCATCCCGCCCCTAACTCCGCCCAGTTCCGCCCATTCTCCGC
CCCATGGCTGACTAATTTTTTTTATTTATGCAGAGGCCGAGGCCGCCTCGGCCTCTGAGCTATTCCAGAA
GTAGTGAGGAGGCTTTTTTGGAGGCCTAGGCTTTTGCAAAAAGCTTGATTCTTCTGACACAACAGTCTCG
AACTTAAGGCTAGAGCCACCATGATTGAACAAGATGGATTGCACGCAGGTTCTCCGGCCGCTTGGGTGGA
GAGGCTATTCGGCTATGACTGGGCACAACAGACAATCGGCTGCTCTGATGCCGCCGTGTTCCGGCTGTCA
GCGCAGGGGCGCCCGGTTCTTTTTGTCAAGACCGACCTGTCCGGTGCCCTGAATGAACTGCAGGACGAGG
CAGCGCGGCTATCGTGGCTGGCCACGACGGGCGTTCCTTGCGCAGCTGTGCTCGACGTTGTCACTGAAGC
GGGAAGGGACTGGCTGCTATTGGGCGAAGTGCCGGGGCAGGATCTCCTGTCATCTCACCTTGCTCCTGCC
GAGAAAGTATCCATCATGGCTGATGCAATGCGGCGGCTGCATACGCTTGATCCGGCTACCTGCCCATTCG
ACCACCAAGCGAAACATCGCATCGAGCGAGCACGTACTCGGATGGAAGCCGGTCTTGTCGATCAGGATGA
TCTGGACGAAGAGCATCAGGGGCTCGCGCCAGCCGAACTGTTCGCCAGGCTCAAGGCGCGCATGCCCGAC
GGCGAGGATCTCGTCGTGACCCATGGCGATGCCTGCTTGCCGAATATCATGGTGGAAAATGGCCGCTTTT
CTGGATTCATCGACTGTGGCCGGCTGGGTGTGGCGGACCGCTATCAGGACATAGCGTTGGCTACCCGTGA
TATTGCTGAAGAGCTTGGCGGCGAATGGGCTGACCGCTTCCTCGTGCTTTACGGTATCGCCGCTCCCGAT
TCGCAGCGCATCGCCTTCTATCGCCTTCTTGACGAGTTCTTCTGAGCGGGACTCTGGGGTTCGAAATGAC
CGACCAAGCGACGCCCAACCTGCCATCACGATGGCCGCAATAAAATATCTTTATTTTCATTACATCTGTG
TGTTGGTTTTTTGTGTGAATCGATAGCGATAAGGATCCGCGTATGGTGCACTCTCAGTACAATCTGCTCT
GATGCCGCATAGTTAAGCCAGCCCCGACACCCGCCAACACCCGCTGACGCGCCCTGACGGGCTTGTCTGC
TCCCGGCATCCGCTTACAGACAAGCTGTGACCGTCTCCGGGAGCTGCATGTGTCAGAGGTTTTCACCGTC
ATCACCGAAACGCGCGAGACGAAAGGGCCTCGTGATACGCCTATTTTTATAGGTTAATGTCATGATAATA
ATGGTTTCTTAGACGTCAGGTGGCACTTTTCGGGGAAATGTGCGCGGAACCCCTATTTGTTTATTTTTCT
AAATACATTCAAATATGTATCCGCTCATGAGACAATAACCCTGATAAATGCTTCAATAATATTGAAAAAG
GAAGAGTATGAGTATTCAACATTTCCGTGTCGCCCTTATTCCCTTTTTTGCGGCATTTTGCCTTCCTGTT
TTTGCTCACCCAGAAACGCTGGTGAAAGTAAAAGATGCTGAAGATCAGTTGGGTGCACGAGTGGGTTACA
TCGAACTGGATCTCAACAGCGGTAAGATCCTTGAGAGTTTTCGCCCCGAAGAACGTTTTCCAATGATGAG
CACTTTTAAAGTTCTGCTATGTGGCGCGGTATTATCCCGTATTGACGCCGGGCAAGAGCAACTCGGTCGC
CGCATACACTATTCTCAGAATGACTTGGTTGAGTACTCACCAGTCACAGAAAAGCATCTTACGGATGGCA
TGACAGTAAGAGAATTATGCAGTGCTGCCATAACCATGAGTGATAACACTGCGGCCAACTTACTTCTGAC
AACGATCGGAGGACCGAAGGAGCTAACCGCTTTTTTGCACAACATGGGGGATCATGTAACTCGCCTTGAT
CGTTGGGAACCGGAGCTGAATGAAGCCATACCAAACGACGAGCGTGACACCACGATGCCTGTAGCAATGG
CAACAACGTTGCGCAAACTATTAACTGGCGAACTACTTACTCTAGCTTCCCGGCAACAATTAATAGACTG
GATGGAGGCGGATAAAGTTGCAGGACCACTTCTGCGCTCGGCCCTTCCGGCTGGCTGGTTTATTGCTGAT
AAATCTGGAGCCGGTGAGCGTGGGTCTCGCGGTATCATTGCAGCACTGGGGCCAGATGGTAAGCCCTCCC
GTATCGTAGTTATCTACACGACGGGGAGTCAGGCAACTATGGATGAACGAAATAGACAGATCGCTGAGAT
AGGTGCCTCACTGATTAAGCATTGGTAACTGTCAGACCAAGTTTACTCATATATACTTTAGATTGATTTA
AAACTTCATTTTTAATTTAAAAGGATCTAGGTGAAGATCCTTTTTGATAATCTCATGACCAAAATCCCTT
AACGTGAGTTTTCGTTCCACTGAGCGTCAGACCCCGTAGAAAAGATCAAAGGATCTTCTTGAGATCCTTT
TTTTCTGCGCGTAATCTGCTGCTTGCAAACAAAAAAACCACCGCTACCAGCGGTGGTTTGTTTGCCGGAT
CAAGAGCTACCAACTCTTTTTCCGAAGGTAACTGGCTTCAGCAGAGCGCAGATACCAAATACTGTTCTTC
TAGTGTAGCCGTAGTTAGGCCACCACTTCAAGAACTCTGTAGCACCGCCTACATACCTCGCTCTGCTAAT
CCTGTTACCAGTGGCTGCTGCCAGTGGCGATAAGTCGTGTCTTACCGGGTTGGACTCAAGACGATAGTTA
CCGGATAAGGCGCAGCGGTCGGGCTGAACGGGGGGTTCGTGCACACAGCCCAGCTTGGAGCGAACGACCT
ACACCGAACTGAGATACCTACAGCGTGAGCTATGAGAAAGCGCCACGCTTCCCGAAGGGAGAAAGGCGGA
CAGGTATCCGGTAAGCGGCAGGGTCGGAACAGGAGAGCGCACGAGGGAGCTTCCAGGGGGAAACGCCTGG
TATCTTTATAGTCCTGTCGGGTTTCGCCACCTCTGACTTGAGCGTCGATTTTTGTGATGCTCGTCAGGGG
GGCGGAGCCTATGGAAAAACGCCAGCAACGCGGCCTTTTTACGGTTCCTGGCCTTTTGCTGGCCTTTTGC
TCACATGGCTCGACAGATCT
